Addgene plasmid #170196: R620-M12-303: CMV51p> SARS-CoV-2 S(1-1208)-2P-T4f-3C-His8-Strep2x2 B.1.351
Purpose: Mammalian expression of SARS-CoV-2 soluble spike trimer protein (B.1.351 variant)
Depositing lab: Dominic Esposito. Depositing organization: Frederick National Laboratory. Publication: Optimizing high-yield production of SARS-CoV-2 soluble spike trimers for serology assays. Esposito D, Mehalko J, Drew M, Snead K, Wall V, Taylor T, Frank P, Denson JP, Hong M, Gulten G, Sadtler K, Messing S, Gillette W. Protein Expr Purif. 2020 Jun 4;174:105686. doi: 10.1016/j.pep.2020.105686. PubMed 32504802.
Backbone
  Vector backbone: pDest-303
  Vector type: Mammalian Expression
  Selectable markers: Neomycin (select with G418)
Growth in bacteria
  Bacterial resistance: Ampicillin, 100 μg/mL
  Growth temperature: 37°C
  Growth strain: DH5alpha
  Copy number: High Copy
Gene/Insert
  Gene/Insert name: SARS-CoV-2 S (spike) B.1.351
  Species: SARS-CoV-2
  Mutation: L18F, D80A, D215G, Δ(242-244), R246I, K417N, E484K, N501Y, D614G, A701V
  Entrez Gene: S (a.k.a. GU280_gp02, spike glycoprotein)
  Promoter: CMV51
  Tag / fusion protein: 3C-His8-Strep2x2 (C terminal on insert)
  Cloning method: Gateway Cloning
Terms and licenses: Academic/Nonprofit Terms; Industry Terms: Not Available to Industry
Depositor comments: DNA sequence optimized for mammalian expression
How to cite: R620-M12-303: CMV51p> SARS-CoV-2 S(1-1208)-2P-T4f-3C-His8-Strep2x2 B.1.351 was a gift from Dominic Esposito (Addgene plasmid # 170196 ; http://n2t.net/addgene:170196 ; RRID:Addgene_170196)
