[The description below was written by a language model from this plasmid's Addgene catalogue record and pLannotate feature annotations shown in this document.]
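Description:
R620-M12-303: CMV51p> SARS-CoV-2 S(1-1208)-2P-T4f-3C-His8-Strep2x2 B.1.351 is an 11.2 kb mammalian expression plasmid built by Gateway recombination into the pDest-303 backbone, designed to produce the soluble, trimeric spike ectodomain of the SARS-CoV-2 B.1.351 variant. In E. coli it replicates from a high-copy ColE1/pUC-type origin and is selected with ampicillin through the β-lactamase gene; an f1 origin is also present. For mammalian cells, an SV40 early promoter drives a neomycin phosphotransferase cassette with an SV40 polyadenylation signal, allowing G418 selection. The backbone also carries the Epstein-Barr virus oriP, an element that supports episomal maintenance in cells supplying EBNA1, which is not annotated on this plasmid.

The expression cassette uses the promoter recorded as CMV51, annotated as the CMV immediate-early enhancer and promoter, and terminates at a bovine growth hormone polyadenylation signal. Residual Gateway att sites flank the promoter and the insert. The coding sequence is optimized for mammalian expression and, as the name indicates, covers spike residues 1-1208, lacking the transmembrane and cytoplasmic regions. It carries the lineage-defining changes L18F, D80A, D215G, Δ242-244, R246I, K417N, E484K, N501Y, D614G and A701V. "2P" denotes the two-proline substitution commonly used to stabilize the prefusion conformation, and "T4f" the T4 fibritin foldon that promotes trimerization. Downstream lie a 3C protease cleavage site, an eight-histidine tag and a double Strep-tag II, allowing affinity purification and subsequent tag removal; these C-terminal elements fall after the annotated spike fragment and are not individually annotated in the feature table. The associated work concerns high-yield production of spike trimers as antigens for serology assays.
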