Features (pLannotate 1.2.2; 23 found; start..end, strand, type, name):
    204..1993    -  rep_origin     oriP: Epstein-Barr virus oriP replication origin (Yates et al., 2000)
   2014..2066    -  misc_feature   bom (fragment): basis of mobility region from pBR322
   2199..2219    +  protein_bind   attB4: mutant version of attB; core recombination site for the Gateway® BP reaction BP Clonase™
   2230..2533    +  enhancer       CMV enhancer: human cytomegalovirus immediate early enhancer
   2535..2734    +  promoter       CMV promoter: human cytomegalovirus (CMV) immediate early promoter
   2804..2821    +  protein_bind   attL1 (fragment): mutant version of attL; recombination site for the Gateway® LR reaction LR Clonase™
   2830..6444    +  CDS            S (fragment): SPIKE_SARS2 - Experimental evidence at protein level: Swiss-Prot protein existence level 1. [Spike glycoprotein]: May down-regulate host tetherin (BST2) by lysosomal degradation, thereby counteracting its antiviral activity. From Severe acute respiratory syndrome coronavirus 2 (2019-nCoV) (SARS-CoV-2).
   6692..6709    -  protein_bind   attL2 (fragment): mutant version of attL; recombination site for the Gateway® LR reaction LR Clonase™
   6772..6790    -  promoter       SP6 promoter: promoter for bacteriophage SP6 RNA polymerase
   6816..7040    +  polyA_signal   bGH poly(A) signal: bovine growth hormone polyadenylation signal
   7044..7065    +  promoter       SV40 promoter (fragment): SV40 enhancer and early promoter
   7086..7514    +  rep_origin     f1 ori (sequence partly withheld): f1 bacteriophage origin of replication; arrow indicates direction of (+) strand synthesis
   7528..7857    +  promoter       SV40 promoter: SV40 enhancer and early promoter
   7924..8715    +  CDS            neo: KKA2_KLEPN - Also known as kan, nptII. Experimental evidence at protein level: Swiss-Prot protein existence level 1. Resistance to kanamycin, neomycin, paromomycin, ribostamycin, butirosin and gentamicin B. From Klebsiella pneumoniae.
   8739..8897    +  CDS            ble (fragment): BLE_KLEPN - Experimental evidence at protein level: Swiss-Prot protein existence level 1. Binding protein with a strong affinity to the bleomycin family of antibiotics. Binds to CL990; an antimitotic-antibiotic compound. From Klebsiella pneumoniae.
   8892..9013    +  polyA_signal   SV40 poly(A) signal: SV40 polyadenylation signal
   9084..9106    -  protein_bind   lac operator (fragment): The lac repressor binds to the lac operator to inhibit transcription in E. coli. This inhibition can be relieved by adding lactose or isopropyl-β-D-thiogalactopyranoside (IPTG). lac repressor encoded by lacI
   9110..9140    -  promoter       lac promoter: promoter for the E. coli lac operon
   9155..9176    -  protein_bind   CAP binding site: CAP binding activates transcription in the presence of cAMP. E. coli catabolite activator protein
   9189..9281    -  CDS            lacI (fragment): lac repressor; lacI; The lac repressor binds to the lac operator to inhibit transcription in E. coli. This inhibition can be relieved by adding lactose or isopropyl-β-D-thiogalactopyranoside (IPTG).
   9464..10052   -  rep_origin     ori: high-copy-number ColE1/pMB1/pBR322/pUC origin of replication
  10223..11083   -  CDS            AmpR: β-lactamase; bla; confers resistance to ampicillin, carbenicillin, and related antibiotics
  11084..11188   -  promoter       AmpR promoter: bla
>Addgene plasmid #170196 | R620-M12-303: CMV51p> SARS-CoV-2 S(1-1208)-2P-T4f-3C-His8-Strep2x2 B.1.351 | addgene full sequence | sequence record 334281 | Addgene NGS Result
GACGGATCGGGAGATCCGCCTTTATGTGTAACTCTTGGCTGAAGCTCTTACACCAATGCTGGGGGACATG
TACCTCCCAGGGGCCCAGGAAGACTACGGGAGGCTACACCAACGTCAATCAGAGGGGCCTGTGTAGCTAC
CGATAAGCGGACCCTCAAGAGGGCATTAGCAATAGTGTTTATAAGGCCCCCTTGTTAACCCTAAACGGGT
AGCATATGCTTCCCGGGTAGTAGTATATACTATCCAGACTAACCCTAATTCAATAGCATATGTTACCCAA
CGGGAAGCATATGCTATCGAATTAGGGTTAGTAAAAGGGTCCTAAGGAACAGCGATATCTCCCACCCCAT
GAGCTGTCACGGTTTTATTTACATGGGGTCAGGATTCCACGAGGGTAGTGAACCATTTTAGTCACAAGGG
CAGTGGCTGAAGATCAAGGAGCGGGCAGTGAACTCTCCTGAATCTTCGCCTGCTTCTTCATTCTCCTTCG
TTTAGCTAATAGAATAACTGCTGAGTTGTGAACAGTAAGGTGTATGTGAGGTGCTCGAAAACAAGGTTTC
AGGTGACGCCCCCAGAATAAAATTTGGACGGGGGGTTCAGTGGTGGCATTGTGCTATGACACCAATATAA
CCCTCACAAACCCCTTGGGCAATAAATACTAGTGTAGGAATGAAACATTCTGAATATCTTTAACAATAGA
AATCCATGGGGTGGGGACAAGCCGTAAAGACTGGATGTCCATCTCACACGAATTTATGGCTATGGGCAAC
ACATAATCCTAGTGCAATATGATACTGGGGTTATTAAGATGTGTCCCAGGCAGGGACCAAGACAGGTGAA
CCATGTTGTTACACTCTATTTGTAACAAGGGGAAAGAGAGTGGACGCCGACAGCAGCGGACTCCACTGGT
TGTCTCTAACACCCCCGAAAATTAAACGGGGCTCCACGCCAATGGGGCCCATAAACAAAGACAAGTGGCC
ACTCTTTTTTTTGAAATTGTGGAGTGGGGGCACGCGTCAGCCCCCACACGCCGCCCTGCGGTTTTGGACT
GTAAAATAAGGGTGTAATAACTTGGCTGATTGTAACCCCGCTAACCACTGCGGTCAAACCACTTGCCCAC
AAAACCACTAATGGCACCCCGGGGAATACCTGCATAAGTAGGTGGGCGGGCCAAGATAGGGGCGCGATTG
CTGCGATCTGGAGGACAAATTACACACACTTGCGCCTGAGCGCCAAGCACAGGGTTGTTGGTCCTCATAT
TCACGAGGTCGCTGAGAGCACGGTGGGCTAATGTTGCCATGGGTAGCATATACTACCCAAATATCTGGAT
AGCATATGCTATCCTAATCTATATCTGGGTAGCATAGGCTATCCTAATCTATATCTGGGTAGCATATGCT
ATCCTAATCTATATCTGGGTAGTATATGCTATCCTAATTTATATCTGGGTAGCATAGGCTATCCTAATCT
ATATCTGGGTAGCATATGCTATCCTAATCTATATCTGGGTAGTATATGCTATCCTAATCTGTATCCGGGT
AGCATATGCTATCCTAATAGAGATTAGGGTAGTATATGCTATCCTAATTTATATCTGGGTAGCATATACT
ACCCAAATATCTGGATAGCATATGCTATCCTAATCTATATCTGGGTAGCATATGCTATCCTAATCTATAT
CTGGGTAGCATAGGCTATCCTAATCTATATCTGGGTAGCATATGCTATCCTAATCTATATCTGGGTAGTA
TATGCTATCCTAATTTATATCTGGGTAGCATAGGCTATCCTAATCTATATCTGGGTAGCATATGCTATCC
TAATCTATATCTGGGTAGTATATGCTATCCTAATCTGTATCCGGGTAGCATATGCTATCCTCATGCATAT
ACAGTCAGCATATGATACCCAGTAGTAGAGTGGGAGTGCTATCCTTTGCATATGCCGCCACCTCCCAAGG
GGGCGTGAATTTTCGCTGCTTGTCCTTTTCCTGCTGGGGATCTCCCGATCCCCTATGGTGCACTCTCAGT
ACAATCTGCTCTGATGCCGCATAGTTAAGCCAGTATCTGCTCCCTGCTTGTGTGTTGGAGGTCGCTGAGT
AGTGCGCGAGCAAAATTTAAGCTACAACAAGGCAAGGCTTGACCGACAATTGCATGAAGAATCTGCTTAG
GGTTAGGCGTTTTGCGCTGCTTCGATCACAACTTTGTATAGAAAAGTTGGCCCTGCAGGCGTTACATAAC
TTACGGTAAATGGCCCGCCTGGCTGACCGCCCAACGACCCCCGCCCATTGACGTCAATAATGACGTATGT
TCCCATAGTAACGCCAATAGGGACTTTCCATTGACGTCAATGGGTGGAGTATTTACGGTAAACTGCCCAC
TTGGCAGTACATCAAGTGTATCATATGCCAAGTCCGCCCCCTATTGACGTCAATGACGGTAAATGGCCCG
CCTGGCATTATGCCCAGTACATGACCTTACGGGACTTTCCTACTTGGCAGTACATCTACGTATTAGTCAT
CGCTATTACCATGGTGATGCGGTTTTGGCAGTACACCAATGGGCGTGGATAGCGGTTTGACTCACGGGGA
TTTCCAAGTCTCCACCCCATTGACGTCAATGGGAGTTTGTTTTGGCACCAAAATCAACGGGACTTTCCAA
AATGTCGTAATAACCCCGCCCCGTTGACGCAAATGGGCGGTAGGCGTGTACGGTGGGAGGTCTATATAAG
CAGAGCTCGTTTAGTGAACCGTCAGATCGCCTGGAGACGCCATCCACGCTGTTTTGACCTCCATAGAAGA
CAACAACTTTGTACAAAAAAGTTGGCACCATGTTCGTGTTCCTTGTCCTCCTGCCGCTGGTGTCATCGCA
GTGCGTGAACTTCACCACCCGGACTCAGCTGCCTCCTGCTTACACTAACTCCTTCACTCGCGGGGTGTAC
TACCCTGACAAAGTGTTCCGGTCGTCCGTGCTGCATAGCACCCAGGACCTGTTCCTTCCGTTCTTCTCCA
ACGTGACCTGGTTCCACGCCATTCACGTGTCGGGGACCAACGGCACTAAGAGATTCGCCAACCCCGTCTT
GCCCTTCAATGACGGAGTATACTTCGCCTCGACGGAAAAGTCCAACATCATTCGGGGTTGGATCTTCGGC
ACTACCCTGGACAGCAAGACCCAGTCCCTGCTCATTGTCAACAACGCCACCAACGTCGTGATCAAAGTCT
GCGAGTTTCAGTTTTGTAACGATCCGTTCCTCGGCGTGTACTACCACAAGAACAACAAGAGCTGGATGGA
GTCCGAATTCCGGGTCTACTCCTCCGCCAACAACTGTACCTTCGAATACGTGTCCCAACCTTTCCTCATG
GACCTCGAAGGAAAACAGGGAAACTTCAAGAACTTGAGAGAGTTTGTGTTCAAGAATATCGATGGCTACT
TCAAGATCTACTCGAAGCATACCCCGATCAACCTCGTGCGGGGACTACCTCAAGGGTTCTCCGCACTTGA
GCCGCTCGTGGACCTCCCCATTGGCATCAACATCACCAGATTCCAGACTCTGCATATCTCGTATCTCACA
CCCGGGGACTCCTCCTCCGGGTGGACAGCTGGTGCTGCGGCCTACTACGTGGGATATCTCCAGCCCCGGA
CCTTCTTGCTGAAGTACAACGAGAACGGCACCATCACGGATGCCGTGGACTGTGCACTGGACCCCTTGAG
TGAAACCAAGTGCACGCTGAAGTCCTTCACCGTGGAAAAAGGCATCTACCAGACCAGCAACTTCAGGGTG
CAGCCTACTGAATCAATCGTGCGGTTCCCTAACATTACCAATCTGTGCCCGTTCGGCGAAGTGTTCAACG
CCACTAGATTCGCCTCGGTGTACGCCTGGAACCGAAAGCGGATCAGCAACTGCGTGGCCGACTACTCAGT
GCTCTACAACTCGGCCAGCTTCTCCACCTTCAAGTGCTACGGAGTGTCGCCCACCAAGCTGAACGATCTG
TGCTTCACCAACGTGTACGCGGATTCCTTCGTGATCCGCGGAGATGAAGTCCGCCAAATCGCCCCCGGTC
AAACCGGAAACATTGCCGACTACAACTATAAGCTGCCGGACGACTTTACCGGATGCGTGATTGCCTGGAA
TTCCAACAATTTGGATTCAAAAGTCGGCGGCAACTACAACTACCTGTACCGCCTGTTCCGGAAGTCAAAC
CTGAAGCCGTTCGAACGCGACATCAGCACCGAAATCTATCAAGCGGGAAGCACTCCCTGCAACGGGGTGA
AGGGCTTCAACTGCTACTTCCCGCTGCAAAGCTACGGATTCCAGCCTACCTACGGCGTTGGATACCAGCC
ATATCGCGTGGTCGTGCTCTCCTTTGAACTTCTGCACGCCCCTGCCACTGTGTGCGGCCCCAAGAAGTCC
ACTAACCTCGTCAAGAATAAGTGCGTGAATTTCAACTTTAACGGATTGACCGGGACCGGAGTGCTCACCG
AGTCCAACAAGAAATTCCTGCCGTTCCAACAGTTTGGACGGGACATCGCCGATACTACGGATGCTGTGCG
GGACCCACAGACTCTGGAGATCCTGGACATTACTCCCTGTTCCTTTGGCGGGGTGTCGGTCATCACCCCT
GGTACTAACACCAGCAACCAGGTCGCCGTGCTGTATCAGGGGGTGAACTGCACCGAAGTGCCCGTGGCGA
TCCACGCCGACCAGCTGACTCCAACTTGGCGCGTGTACTCGACTGGTTCGAACGTGTTCCAGACTCGGGC
CGGTTGCCTGATCGGAGCGGAGCATGTCAACAACAGCTACGAGTGCGACATCCCTATTGGAGCCGGGATT
TGCGCCAGCTACCAGACCCAGACCAATTCGCCTGGGTCGGCCAGCAGCGTGGCTTCCCAATCGATCATCG
CCTACACCATGTCCCTGGGAGTGGAGAACTCAGTGGCGTACTCCAACAACTCGATTGCCATCCCCACTAA
TTTCACGATCAGCGTGACCACCGAGATCCTGCCTGTGTCCATGACCAAGACCTCCGTGGACTGCACCATG
TACATCTGCGGAGACTCCACCGAGTGCTCCAACCTCCTGCTGCAATACGGCTCGTTCTGTACCCAACTGA
ACCGAGCCCTGACTGGGATCGCCGTGGAGCAGGACAAGAACACACAGGAGGTGTTCGCACAAGTCAAGCA
GATCTACAAGACCCCGCCCATCAAGGATTTCGGAGGGTTCAATTTCTCCCAAATTCTGCCGGACCCTTCC
AAGCCGTCCAAGAGGTCATTCATTGAGGATCTCCTGTTCAACAAGGTCACCCTGGCCGATGCTGGTTTCA
TCAAGCAGTACGGAGACTGCCTGGGGGACATCGCAGCCCGCGATCTGATCTGCGCCCAAAAGTTCAACGG
CCTGACCGTCCTGCCTCCGCTTCTGACTGATGAAATGATTGCCCAGTACACCTCTGCGCTGCTGGCTGGC
ACTATCACCTCCGGCTGGACCTTCGGCGCTGGAGCAGCACTGCAGATTCCATTTGCCATGCAAATGGCCT
ACCGCTTCAACGGAATCGGAGTGACTCAGAACGTCCTGTACGAGAACCAGAAGCTCATCGCCAACCAGTT
CAACTCCGCCATTGGGAAGATTCAGGATTCCCTGTCGAGCACTGCGTCAGCCCTGGGAAAGCTGCAGGAC
GTCGTGAACCAGAACGCACAGGCCCTGAACACCCTTGTGAAGCAGCTGTCGTCGAACTTCGGGGCGATCT
CCTCCGTGTTGAACGACATCCTGTCCCGGCTGGACCCGCCTGAGGCAGAAGTGCAGATCGACCGGCTGAT
TACCGGACGCCTCCAGTCCCTTCAAACTTATGTGACCCAGCAGCTGATTCGCGCGGCGGAAATTCGGGCT
AGCGCCAATCTGGCTGCCACCAAGATGAGCGAATGCGTGCTTGGACAGTCCAAGAGAGTGGACTTTTGTG
GAAAGGGCTACCACCTGATGAGCTTCCCCCAATCCGCCCCACACGGTGTCGTGTTTCTGCACGTGACCTA
CGTGCCGGCGCAGGAAAAGAACTTCACCACTGCCCCTGCCATCTGCCACGATGGGAAGGCGCACTTCCCG
AGGGAGGGAGTGTTCGTGTCAAACGGAACCCACTGGTTCGTGACCCAAAGGAACTTCTACGAGCCCCAGA
TTATCACCACCGATAACACTTTCGTGAGCGGCAACTGCGACGTGGTCATCGGCATCGTGAACAACACTGT
GTACGACCCGCTGCAACCGGAGCTCGATAGCTTTAAGGAAGAACTCGACAAGTACTTTAAGAATCATACG
TCCCCCGATGTGGATCTGGGCGACATTAGCGGTATCAACGCGTCTGTCGTGAACATTCAGAAGGAGATTG
ACAGGCTCAACGAAGTCGCCAAAAACCTGAACGAGAGCCTGATAGACTTGCAGGAACTGGGAAAATACGA
GCAGGGCTCCGGTTACATCCCCGAAGCTCCACGGGACGGACAGGCCTACGTGCGCAAGGACGGAGAATGG
GTGCTGCTGAGCACCTTCCTCGGGCGGTCCCTGGAGGTGCTGTTCCAAGGCCCAGGCCACCATCATCATC
ACCACCACCACTCGGCTTGGTCACACCCCCAATTCGAAAAGGGCGGTGGTTCTGGAGGAGGCGGATCCGG
AGGATCCGCGTGGAGTCATCCGCAGTTTGAAAAGTAATCAACTTTCTTGTACAAAGTTGTGAAATTCTGC
AGATATCCATCACACTGGCGGCCGCTCGAGCATGCATCTAGAGGGCCCTATTCTATAGTGTCACCTAAAT
GCTAGAGCTCGCTGATCAGCCTCGACTGTGCCTTCTAGTTGCCAGCCATCTGTTGTTTGCCCCTCCCCCG
TGCCTTCCTTGACCCTGGAAGGTGCCACTCCCACTGTCCTTTCCTAATAAAATGAGGAAATTGCATCGCA
TTGTCTGAGTAGGTGTCATTCTATTCTGGGGGGTGGGGTGGGGCAGGACAGCAAGGGGGAGGATTGGGAA
GACAATAGCAGGCATGCTGGGGATGCGGTGGGCTCTATGGCTTCTGAGGCGGAAAGAACCAGCTGGGGCT
CTAGGGGGTATCCCC
[124 nt withheld, positions 7086-7209]
C
[91 nt withheld, positions 7211-7301]
A
[49 nt withheld, positions 7303-7351]
CCTTTGACGTTGGAGTCCACGTTCTTT
[37 nt withheld, positions 7379-7415]
ACCCTATCTCGGTCTATTCTTTTGATTTATAAGGGATTTTGCCGATTTCGGCCTATTGGTTAAAAAATGA
GCTGATTTAACAAAAATTTAACGCGAATTAATTCTGTGGAATGTGTGTCAGTTAGGGTGTGGAAAGTCCC
CAGGCTCCCCAGCAGGCAGAAGTATGCAAAGCATGCATCTCAATTAGTCAGCAACCAGGTGTGGAAAGTC
CCTAGGCTCCCCAGCAGGCAGAAGTATGCAAAGCATGCATCTCAATTAGTCAGCAACCATAGTCCCGCCC
CTAACTCCGCCCATCCCGCCCCTAACTCCGCCCAGTTCCGCCCATTCTCCGCCCCATGGCTGACTAATTT
TTTTTATTTATGCAGAGGCCGAGGCCGCCTCTGCCTCTGAGCTATTCCAGAAGTAGTGAGGAGGCTTTTT
TGGAGGCCTAGGCTTTTGCAAAAAGCTCCCGGGAGCTTGTATATCCATTTTCGGATCTGATCAAGAGACA
GGATGAGGATCGTTTCGCATGATTGAACAAGATGGATTGCACGCAGGTTCTCCGGCCGCTTGGGTGGAGA
GGCTATTCGGCTATGACTGGGCACAACAGACAATCGGCTGCTCTGATGCCGCCGTGTTCCGGCTGTCAGC
GCAGGGGCGCCCGGTTCTTTTTGTCAAGACCGACCTGTCCGGTGCCCTGAATGAACTGCAGGACGAGGCA
GCGCGGCTATCGTGGCTGGCCACGACGGGCGTTCCTTGCGCAGCTGTGCTCGACGTTGTCACTGAAGCGG
GAAGGGACTGGCTGCTATTGGGCGAAGTGCCGGGGCAGGATCTCCTGTCATCTCACCTTGCTCCTGCCGA
GAAAGTATCCATCATGGCTGATGCAATGCGGCGGCTGCATACGCTTGATCCGGCTACCTGCCCATTCGAC
CACCAAGCGAAACATCGCATCGAGCGAGCACGTACTCGGATGGAAGCCGGTCTTGTCGATCAGGATGATC
TGGACGAAGAGCATCAGGGGCTCGCGCCAGCCGAACTGTTCGCCAGGCTCAAGGCGCGCATGCCCGACGG
CGAGGATCTCGTCGTGACCCATGGCGATGCCTGCTTGCCGAATATCATGGTGGAAAATGGCCGCTTTTCT
GGATTCATCGACTGTGGCCGGCTGGGTGTGGCGGACCGCTATCAGGACATAGCGTTGGCTACCCGTGATA
TTGCTGAAGAGCTTGGCGGCGAATGGGCTGACCGCTTCCTCGTGCTTTACGGTATCGCCGCTCCCGATTC
GCAGCGCATCGCCTTCTATCGCCTTCTTGACGAGTTCTTCTGAGCGGGACTCTGGGGTTCGAAATGACCG
ACCAAGCGACGCCCAACCTGCCATCACGAGATTTCGATTCCACCGCCGCCTTCTATGAAAGGTTGGGCTT
CGGAATCGTTTTCCGGGACGCCGGCTGGATGATCCTCCAGCGCGGGGATCTCATGCTGGAGTTCTTCGCC
CACCCCAACTTGTTTATTGCAGCTTATAATGGTTACAAATAAAGCAATAGCATCACAAATTTCACAAATA
AAGCATTTTTTTCACTGCATTCTAGTTGTGGTTTGTCCAAACTCATCAATGTATCTTATCATGTCTGTAT
ACCGTCGACCTCTAGCTAGAGCTTGGCGTAATCATGGTCATAGCTGTTTCCTGTGTGAAATTGTTATCCG
CTCACAATTCCACACAACATACGAGCCGGAAGCATAAAGTGTAAAGCCTGGGGTGCCTAATGAGTGAGCT
AACTCACATTAATTGCGTTGCGCTCACTGCCCGCTTTCCAGTCGGGAAACCTGTCGTGCCAGCTGCATTA
ATGAATCGGCCAACGCGCGGGGAGAGGCGGTTTGCGTATTGGGCGCTCTTCCGCTTCCTCGCTCACTGAC
TCGCTGCGCTCGGTCGTTCGGCTGCGGCGAGCGGTATCAGCTCACTCAAAGGCGGTAATACGGTTATCCA
CAGAATCAGGGGATAACGCAGGAAAGAACATGTGAGCAAAAGGCCAGCAAAAGGCCAGGAACCGTAAAAA
GGCCGCGTTGCTGGCGTTTTTCCATAGGCTCCGCCCCCCTGACGAGCATCACAAAAATCGACGCTCAAGT
CAGAGGTGGCGAAACCCGACAGGACTATAAAGATACCAGGCGTTTCCCCCTGGAAGCTCCCTCGTGCGCT
CTCCTGTTCCGACCCTGCCGCTTACCGGATACCTGTCCGCCTTTCTCCCTTCGGGAAGCGTGGCGCTTTC
TCATAGCTCACGCTGTAGGTATCTCAGTTCGGTGTAGGTCGTTCGCTCCAAGCTGGGCTGTGTGCACGAA
CCCCCCGTTCAGCCCGACCGCTGCGCCTTATCCGGTAACTATCGTCTTGAGTCCAACCCGGTAAGACACG
ACTTATCGCCACTGGCAGCAGCCACTGGTAACAGGATTAGCAGAGCGAGGTATGTAGGCGGTGCTACAGA
GTTCTTGAAGTGGTGGCCTAACTACGGCTACACTAGAAGAACAGTATTTGGTATCTGCGCTCTGCTGAAG
CCAGTTACCTTCGGAAAAAGAGTTGGTAGCTCTTGATCCGGCAAACAAACCACCGCTGGTAGCGGTGGTT
TTTTTGTTTGCAAGCAGCAGATTACGCGCAGAAAAAAAGGATCTCAAGAAGATCCTTTGATCTTTTCTAC
GGGGTCTGACGCTCAGTGGAACGAAAACTCACGTTAAGGGATTTTGGTCATGAGATTATCAAAAAGGATC
TTCACCTAGATCCTTTTAAATTAAAAATGAAGTTTTAAATCAATCTAAAGTATATATGAGTAAACTTGGT
CTGACAGTTACCAATGCTTAATCAGTGAGGCACCTATCTCAGCGATCTGTCTATTTCGTTCATCCATAGT
TGCCTGACTCCCCGTCGTGTAGATAACTACGATACGGGAGGGCTTACCATCTGGCCCCAGTGCTGCAATG
ATACCGCGAGACCCACGCTCACCGGCTCCAGATTTATCAGCAATAAACCAGCCAGCCGGAAGGGCCGAGC
GCAGAAGTGGTCCTGCAACTTTATCCGCCTCCATCCAGTCTATTAATTGTTGCCGGGAAGCTAGAGTAAG
TAGTTCGCCAGTTAATAGTTTGCGCAACGTTGTTGCCATTGCTACAGGCATCGTGGTGTCACGCTCGTCG
TTTGGTATGGCTTCATTCAGCTCCGGTTCCCAACGATCAAGGCGAGTTACATGATCCCCCATGTTGTGCA
AAAAAGCGGTTAGCTCCTTCGGTCCTCCGATCGTTGTCAGAAGTAAGTTGGCCGCAGTGTTATCACTCAT
GGTTATGGCAGCACTGCATAATTCTCTTACTGTCATGCCATCCGTAAGATGCTTTTCTGTGACTGGTGAG
TACTCAACCAAGTCATTCTGAGAATAGTGTATGCGGCGACCGAGTTGCTCTTGCCCGGCGTCAATACGGG
ATAATACCGCGCCACATAGCAGAACTTTAAAAGTGCTCATCATTGGAAAACGTTCTTCGGGGCGAAAACT
CTCAAGGATCTTACCGCTGTTGAGATCCAGTTCGATGTAACCCACTCGTGCACCCAACTGATCTTCAGCA
TCTTTTACTTTCACCAGCGTTTCTGGGTGAGCAAAAACAGGAAGGCAAAATGCCGCAAAAAAGGGAATAA
GGGCGACACGGAAATGTTGAATACTCATACTCTTCCTTTTTCAATATTATTGAAGCATTTATCAGGGTTA
TTGTCTCATGAGCGGATACATATTTGAATGTATTTAGAAAAATAAACAAATAGGGGTTCCGCGCACATTT
CCCCGAAAAGTGCCACCTGACGTC
